>Addgene plasmid #199960 | YP19 | addgene full sequence | sequence record 405035 | Addgene NGS Result
CACTTTTTTTTTTTTTTACCGCGCCACTGAAATTTGCTCAACGGCACAGAGGGGCGGGGGCGGTGAATTT
CCAATTAATCTTTTTATTACTCGTATATAAAAGAGCACTGTTGGGCGTGAGTGGAGGCGCCGGTTTTTTA
GAAAAGAAAGGATAGGTTTTTAACTAAGTAACTTAAAGAGGAGAAAGGTACCATGGTCAGTGTCATCAAA
GAAGAAATGAAGATCAAGTTGCACATGGAAGGTAACGTTAATGGTCATGCCTTTGTTATTGAAGGTGATG
GTAAAGGTAAACCATACGATGGTACTCAAACTTTGAACTTGACTGTCAAAGAAGGTGCTCCATTGCCATT
CTCTTACGATATTTTGACTAACGCCTTCCAATACGGTAATAGAGCTTTTACTAAGTACCCAGCCGATATC
CCAGATTACTTTAAGCAAACTTTTCCAGAAGGTTACTCCTGGGAAAGAACTATGTCTTACGAAGATAACG
CTATCTGCAACGTCAGATCCGAAATTTCTATGGAAGGTGATTGCTTCATCTACAAGATCAGATTCGATGG
TAAGAACTTTCCACCAAATGGTCCAGTCATGCAAAAAAAGACTTTGAAGTGGGAACCATCCACCGAAATG
ATGTATGTTAGAGATGGTTTCTTGATGGGTGATGTCAATATGGCTTTGTTGTTGGAAGGTGGTGGTCATC
ATAGATGTGATTTCAAGACTTCTTACAAGGCCAAGAAGGTTGTTCAATTGCCAGATGCTCATAAGATCGA
TCACAGAATCGAAATCTTGTCCCACGATAGAGATTACTCCAAGGTTAAGTTGTACGAAAACGCTGTTGCT
AGAAACTCTTTGTTGCCATCTCAAGCTTCTAAGTAACATGTAATTAGTTATGTCACGCTTACATTCACGC
CCTCCCCCCACATCCGCTCTAACCGAAAAGGAAGGAGTTAGACAACCTGAAGTCTAGGTCCCTATTTATT
TTTTTATAGTTATGTTAGTATTAAGAACGTTATTTATATTTCAAATTTTTCTTTTTTTTCTGTACAGACG
CGTGTACGCATGTAACATTATACTGAAAACCTTGCTTGAGAAGGTTTTGGGACGCTCGAAGGCTTTGTGG
AGGTCGACACGAGCGACTGAGTTCGGACGTCACGACCTGCCTGGATATCGTGCACCGCTCGTGCACTGAC
GTCATGATCGACGAGTCGCACAGAGGCCTCTGACACTGACTCGACCTGACTAGCGTCGAGCAGTGACGAC
CTGCCCGGGCACAGCAACTGTGCCACTCGTCTGATCCGTCGTCCCATCGGCTGAATCGATGCCTCGTCCC
CGCCGGGTCACCCGGCCAGCGACATGGAGGCCCAGAATACCCTCCTTGACAGTCTTGACGTGCGCAGCTC
AGGGGCATGATGTGACTGTCGCCCGTACATTTAGCCCATACATCCCCATGTATAATCATTTGCATCCATA
CATTTTGATGGCCGCACGGCGCGAAGCAAAAATTACGGCACCTCGCTGCAGACCTGCGAGCAGGGAAACG
CTCCCCTCACAGACGCGTTGAATTGTCCCCACGCCGCGCCCCTGTAGAGAAATATAAAAGGTTAGGATTT
GCCACTGAGGTTCTTCTTTCATATACTTCCTTTTAAAATCTTGCTAGGATACAGTTCTCACATCACATCC
GAACATAAACAACCATGGGTAAAAAGCCTGAACTCACCGCGACGTCTGTCGAGAAGTTTCTGATCGAAAA
GTTCGACAGCGTCTCCGACCTGATGCAGCTCTCGGAGGGCGAAGAATCTCGTGCTTTCAGCTTCGATGTA
GGAGGGCGTGGATATGTCCTGCGGGTAAATAGCTGCGCCGATGGTTTCTACAAAGATCGTTATGTTTATC
GGCACTTTGCATCGGCCGCGCTCCCGATTCCGGAAGTGCTTGACATTGGGGAGTTCAGCGAGAGCCTGAC
CTATTGCATCTCCCGCCGTGCACAGGGTGTCACGTTGCAAGACCTGCCTGAAACCGAACTGCCCGCTGTT
CTGCAGCCGGTCGCGGAGGCCATGGATGCGATCGCTGCGGCCGATCTTAGCCAGACGAGCGGGTTCGGCC
CATTCGGACCGCAAGGAATCGGTCAATACACTACATGGCGTGATTTCATATGCGCGATTGCTGATCCCCA
TGTGTATCACTGGCAAACTGTGATGGACGACACCGTCAGTGCGTCCGTCGCGCAGGCTCTCGATGAGCTG
ATGCTTTGGGCCGAGGACTGCCCCGAAGTCCGGCACCTCGTGCACGCGGATTTCGGCTCCAACAATGTCC
TGACGGACAATGGCCGCATAACAGCGGTCATTGACTGGAGCGAGGCGATGTTCGGGGATTCCCAATACGA
GGTCGCCAACATCTTCTTCTGGAGGCCGTGGTTGGCTTGTATGGAGCAACAGACGCGCTACTTCGAGCGG
AGGCATCCGGAGCTTGCAGGATCGCCGCGGCTCCGGGCGTATATGCTCCGCATTGGTCTTGACCAACTCT
ATCAGAGCTTGGTTGACGGCAATTTCGATGATGCAGCTTGGGCGCAGGGTCGATGCGACGCAATCGTCCG
ATCCGGAGCCGGGACTGTCGGGCGTACACAAATCGCCCGCAGAAGCGCGGCCGTCTGGACCGATGGCTGT
GTAGAAGTACTCGCCGATAGTGGAAACCGACGCCCCAGCACTCGTCCGAGGGCAAAGGAATAATCAGTAC
TGACAATAAAAAGATTCTTGTTTTCAAGAACTTGTCATTTGTATAGTTTTTTTATATTGTAGTTGTTCTA
TTTTAATCAAATGTTAGCGTGATTTATATTTTTTTTCGCCTCGACATCATCTGCCCAGATGCGAAGTTAA
GTGCGCAGAAAGTAATATCATGCGTCAATCGTATGTGAATGCTGGTCGCTATACTGCTATCGATGTGGCA
GTGCGTCCAGCTCAGTCAGACTCAGTCCTGGTGTCGTCAGCCTGTGAGCAAAAGGCCAGCAAAAGGCCAG
GAACCGTAAAAAGGCCGCGTTGCTGGCGTTTTTCCATAGGCTCCGCCCCCCTGACGAGCATCACAAAAAT
CGACGCTCAAGTCAGAGGTGGCGAAACCCGACAGGACTATAAAGATACCAGGCGTTTCCCCCTGGAAGCT
CCCTCGTGCGCTCTCCTGTTCCGACCCTGCCGCTTACCGGATACCTGTCCGCCTTTCTCCCTTCGGGAAG
CGTGGCGCTTTCTCATAGCTCACGCTGTAGGTATCTCAGTTCGGTGTAGGTCGTTCGCTCCAAGCTGGGC
TGTGTGCACGAACCCCCCGTTCAGCCCGACCGCTGCGCCTTATCCGGTAACTATCGTCTTGAGTCCAACC
CGGTAAGACACGACTTATCGCCACTGGCAGCAGCCACTGGTAACAGGATTAGCAGAGCGAGGTATGTAGG
CGGTGCTACAGAGTTCTTGAAGTGGTGGCCTAACTACGGCTACACTAGAAGAACAGTATTTGGTATCTGC
GCTCTGCTGAAGCCAGTTACCTTCGGAAAAAGAGTTGGTAGCTCTTGATCCGGCAAACAAACCACCGCTG
GTAGCGGTGGTTTTTTTGTTTGCAAGCAGCAGATTACGCGCAGAAAAAAAGGATCTCAAGAAGATCCTTT
GATCTTTTCTACGGGGTCTGACGCTCAGTGGAACGAAAACTCACGTTAAGGGATTTTGGTCATGAGATTA
TCAAAAAGGATCTTCACCTAGATCCTTTTAAATTAAAAATGAAGTTTTAAATCAATCTAAAGTATATATG
AGTAAACTTGGTCTGACAGTTACCAATGCTTAATCAGTGAGGCACCTATCTCAGCGATCTGTCTATTTCG
TTCATCCATAGTTGCCTGACTCCCCGTCGTGTAGATAACTACGATACGGGAGGGCTTACCATCTGGCCCC
AGTGCTGCAATGATACCGCGAGACCCACGCTCACCGGCTCCAGATTTATCAGCAATAAACCAGCCAGCCG
GAAGGGCCGAGCGCAGAAGTGGTCCTGCAACTTTATCCGCCTCCATCCAGTCTATTAATTGTTGCCGGGA
AGCTAGAGTAAGTAGTTCGCCAGTTAATAGTTTGCGCAACGTTGTTGCCATTGCTACAGGCATCGTGGTG
TCACGCTCGTCGTTTGGTATGGCTTCATTCAGCTCCGGTTCCCAACGATCAAGGCGAGTTACATGATCCC
CCATGTTGTGCAAAAAAGCGGTTAGCTCCTTCGGTCCTCCGATCGTTGTCAGAAGTAAGTTGGCCGCAGT
GTTATCACTCATGGTTATGGCAGCACTGCATAATTCTCTTACTGTCATGCCATCCGTAAGATGCTTTTCT
GTGACTGGTGAGTACTCAACCAAGTCATTCTGAGAATAGTGTATGCGGCGACCGAGTTGCTCTTGCCCGG
CGTCAATACGGGATAATACCGCGCCACATAGCAGAACTTTAAAAGTGCTCATCATTGGAAAACGTTCTTC
GGGGCGAAAACTCTCAAGGATCTTACCGCTGTTGAGATCCAGTTCGATGTAACCCACTCGTGCACCCAAC
TGATCTTCAGCATCTTTTACTTTCACCAGCGTTTCTGGGTGAGCAAAAACAGGAAGGCAAAATGCCGCAA
AAAAGGGAATAAGGGCGACACGGAAATGTTGAATACTCATACTCTTCCTTTTTCAATATTATTGAAGCAT
TTATCAGGGTTATTGTCTCATGAGCGGATACATATTTGAATGTATTTAGAAAAATAAACAAATAGGGGTT
CCGCGCACATTTCCCCGAAAAGTGCCACCTGATGCGGTGTGAAATACCGCACAGATGCGTAAGGAGAAAA
TACCGCATCAGGGTCAGTCACAGTGGAGCCTAGCACTCACTCAGCGTGACGGCTCAGAGCAGAATTCACG
AGCCAGAAATAGTAACTTTTGCCTAAATCACAAATTGCAAAATTTAATTGCTTGCAAAAGGTCACATGCT
TATAATCAACTTTTTTAAAAATTTAAAATACTTTTTTATTTTTTATTTTTAAACATAAATGAAATAATTT
ATTTATTGTTTATGATTACCGAAACATAAAACCTGCTCAAGAAAAAGAAACTGTTTTGTCCTTGGAAAAA
AAGCACTACCTAGGAGCGGCCAAAATGCCGGCTTACATTTTATGTTAGCTGGTGGACTGACGCCAGAAAA
TGTTGGTGATGCGCTTAGATTAAATGGCGTTATTGGTGTTGATGTAAGCGGAGGTGTGGAGACAAATGGT
GTAAAAGACTCTAACAAAATAGCAAATTTCGTCAAAAATGCTAAGAAATAGGTTATTACTGAGTAGTATT
TATTTAAGTATTGTTTGTGCACTTGCCTGCAAGCCTTTTGAAAAGCAAGCATAAAAGATCTAAACATAAA
ATCTGTAAAATAACAAGATGTAAAGATAATGCTAAATCATTTGGCTTTTTGATTGATTGTACAGGAAAAT
ATACATCGCAGGGGGTTGACTTTTACCATTTCACCGCAATGGAATTAAACTTGTTGAAGAGAATGTTCAC
AGGCGCATACGCTACAATGACCCGATTCTTGCTAGCCGAATTCCAGTCAGGCTGCTAGCACCAGAGCTAC
GTGACCGCAGGACTAGCTCCAGCTGAGCGACACGCGAACAGGTGTAGAGTCAGTCGTGCTGCAAGGTCGC
ACTAATACGACTCACTATAGGG
Features (pLannotate 1.2.2; 11 found; start..end, strand, type, name):
    199..867     +  CDS            mUkG: mUkG is a basic (constitutively fluorescent) green fluorescent protein published in 2008, derived from Sarcophyton sp.. It has moderate acid sensitivity.
    922..1111    +  terminator     CYC1 terminator: S. cerevisiae CYC1; transcription terminator for CYC1
   1351..2926    +  gene           hphMX6: yeast selectable marker conferring hygromycin resistance
   2729..2926    +  terminator     TEF terminator: Ashbya gossypii TEF terminator
   3041..3629    -  rep_origin     ori: high-copy-number ColE1/pMB1/pBR322/pUC origin of replication
   3800..4660    -  CDS            AmpR: β-lactamase; bla; confers resistance to ampicillin, carbenicillin, and related antibiotics
   4661..4765    -  promoter       AmpR promoter: bla
   4792..4842    +  misc_feature   bom (fragment): basis of mobility region from pBR322
   4971..5140    -  misc_feature   CEN4 (fragment): S. cerevisiae CEN4 centromere
   5141..5567    +  rep_origin     ARS1 (fragment): S. cerevisiae autonomously replicating sequence ARS1
   5673..5691    +  promoter       T7 promoter: promoter for bacteriophage T7 RNA polymerase
