[The description below was written by a language model from this plasmid's Addgene catalogue record and pLannotate feature annotations shown in this document.]
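Description:
YP19 is a 5.7 kb yeast/E. coli shuttle vector built on the pRCVS6H backbone and designed to report the activity of a synthetic yeast promoter (designated promoter 19) through green fluorescent protein expression. In E. coli it replicates from a ColE1/pMB1-type origin and is selected with ampicillin via the β-lactamase gene and its native promoter; a fragment of the pBR322 bom region is also present. The catalogue lists the plasmid as low copy, whereas the annotation describes the origin as a high-copy type, and the record does not resolve this difference. In Saccharomyces cerevisiae the plasmid is maintained as a centromeric episome through fragments of CEN4 and ARS1, which together support stable, low-copy propagation. Selection in yeast uses the hphMX6 cassette, which confers hygromycin resistance and ends in the Ashbya gossypii TEF terminator.

The payload is a synthetic reporter cassette assembled by Gibson cloning. The catalogue calls the insert GFP, while sequence annotation identifies the open reading frame as most similar to mUkG, a constitutively fluorescent green protein derived from the soft coral Sarcophyton. The coding sequence is followed by the S. cerevisiae CYC1 terminator. The synthetic promoter itself is not annotated in the feature table, but it presumably lies in the unannotated region immediately upstream of the reporter. A T7 promoter sits just before that region across the plasmid's circular junction; its intended role is not stated. The plasmid appears to be one member of a numbered series of synthetic promoter constructs, with fluorescence serving as a readout of promoter strength in yeast, in the context of work on expressing synthetic genetic elements across different host organisms.
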