Addgene plasmid #199960: YP19
Purpose: Yeast/E coli shuttle vector expressing GFP from synthetic yeast promoter 19
Depositing lab: Farren Isaacs. Depositing organization: Yale University. Publication: Cross-kingdom expression of synthetic genetic elements promotes discovery of metabolites in the human microbiome. Patel JR, Oh J, Wang S, Crawford JM, Isaacs FJ. Cell. 2022 Apr 28;185(9):1487-1505.e14. doi: 10.1016/j.cell.2022.03.008. Epub 2022 Apr 1. PubMed 35366417.
Backbone
  Vector backbone: pRCVS6H
  Vector type: Yeast Expression
  Selectable markers: Hygromycin
Growth in bacteria
  Bacterial resistance: Ampicillin, 100 μg/mL
  Growth temperature: 37°C
  Growth strain: BL21
  Copy number: Low Copy
Gene/Insert
  Gene/Insert name: GFP
  Species: Synthetic
  Cloning method: Gibson Cloning
Terms and licenses: Academic/Nonprofit Terms; Industry Terms: Not Available to Industry
How to cite: YP19 was a gift from Farren Isaacs (Addgene plasmid # 199960 ; http://n2t.net/addgene:199960 ; RRID:Addgene_199960)
