>Addgene plasmid #199960 | YP19 | depositor partial sequence | sequence record 387772 | Promoter Sequence
CACTTTTTTTTTTTTTTACCGCGCCACTGAAATTTGCTCAACGGCACAGAGGGGCGGGGGCGGTGAATTT
CCAATTAATCTTTTTATTACTCGTATATAAAAGAGCACTGTTGGGCGTGAGTGGAGGCGCCGGTTTTTTA
GAAAAGAAAGGATAGGTTTTTAACTAAGTAA
